>Addgene plasmid #111924 | CoxVIIIx2-OeNL(Ca2+)_18μ-pcDNA3 | addgene full sequence | sequence record 214007 | Addgene NGS Result
ACAAGGCAAGGCTTGACCGACAATTGCATGAAGAATCTGCTTAGGGTTAGGCGTTTTGCGCTGCTTCGCG
ATGTACGGGCCAGATATACGCGTTGACATTGATTATTGACTAGTTATTAATAGTAATCAATTACGGGGTC
ATTAGTTCATAGCCCATATATGGAGTTCCGCGTTACATAACTTACGGTAAATGGCCCGCCTGGCTGACCG
CCCAACGACCCCCGCCCATTGACGTCAATAATGACGTATGTTCCCATAGTAACGCCAATAGGGACTTTCC
ATTGACGTCAATGGGTGGAGTATTTACGGTAAACTGCCCACTTGGCAGTACATCAAGTGTATCATATGCC
AAGTACGCCCCCTATTGACGTCAATGACGGTAAATGGCCCGCCTGGCATTATGCCCAGTACATGACCTTA
TGGGACTTTCCTACTTGGCAGTACATCTACGTATTAGTCATCGCTATTACCATGGTGATGCGGTTTTGGC
AGTACATCAATGGGCGTGGATAGCGGTTTGACTCACGGGGATTTCCAAGTCTCCACCCCATTGACGTCAA
TGGGAGTTTGTTTTGGCACCAAAATCAACGGGACTTTCCAAAATGTCGTAACAACTCCGCCCCATTGACG
CAAATGGGCGGTAGGCGTGTACGGTGGGAGGTCTATATAAGCAGAGCTCTCTGGCTAACTAGAGAACCCA
CTGCTTACTGGCTTATCGAAATTAATACGACTCACTATAGGGAGACCCAAGCTTGAACCGTCAGATCCGC
TAGCATGTCCGTCCTGACGCCGCTGCTGCTGCGGGGCTTGACAGGCTCGGCCCGGCGGCTCCCAGTGCCG
CGCGCCAAGATCCATTCGTTGGGGGATCTGTCCGTCCTGACGCCGCTGCTGCTGCGGGGCTTGACAGGCT
CGGCCCGGCGGCTCCCAGTGCCGCGCGCCAAGATCCATTCGTTGGGGGATCCGATGGTGAGCGTGATCAA
GCCCGAGATGAAGATGAGGTACTACATGGACGGCTCCGTCAATGGGCATGAGTTCACAATCGAGGGTGAG
GGCACAGGCAGACCTTACGAGGGACATCAGGAGATGACACTGCGCGTCACAATGGCCGAGGGCGGGCCAA
TGCCTTTCGCCTTCGACCTGGTGTCCCACGTGTTCTGTTACGGCCACAGAGTTTTTACCAAGTACCCAGA
AGAGATCCCAGACTATTTCAAGCAGGCCTTTCCTGAGGGCCTGTCCTGGGAGAGGTCCCTGGAGTTCGAG
GACGGCGGCTCCGCCTCCGTGAGCGCCCACATCAGCCTGAGGGGCAACACCTTCTACCACAAGTCCAAGT
TCACCGGCGTGAACTTCCCCGCCGACGGCCCCATCATGCAGAACCAGAGCGTGGACTGGGAGCCCTCCAC
CGAGAAGATCACCGCCAGCGACGGCGTGCTGAAGGGCGACGTGACCATGTACCTGAAGCTGGAGGGCGGC
GGCAACCACAAGTGCCAGTTCAAGACCACCTACAAGGCCGCCAAGGAGATCCTGGAGATGCCCGGCGACC
ACTACATCGGCCACAGGCTGGTGAGGAAGACCGAGGGCAACATCACCGAGCAGGTGGAGGACGCCGTGGC
CCACTCCGGTACCGAAGATTTCGTTGGGGACTGGCGACAGACAGCCGGCTACAACCTGGACCAAGTCCTT
GAACAGGGAGGTGTGTCCAGTTTGTTTCAGAATCTCGGGGTGTCCGTAACTCCGATCCAAAGGATTGTCC
TGAGCGGTGAAAATGGGCTGAAGATCGACATCCATGTCATCATCCCGTATGAAGGTCCATGGATGCATGA
CCAACTGACAGAAGAGCAGATTGCAGAGTTCAAAGAAGCCTTCTCATTATTCGACAAGGATGGGGACGGC
ACCATCACCACAAAGGAACTTGGCACCGTTATGAGGTCGCTTGGACAAAACCCAACGGAAGCAGAATTGC
AGGATATGATCAATGAAGTCGATGCTGATGGCAATGGAACGATTTACTTTCCTGATTTTCTTACTATGAT
GGCTAGAAAAATGAAGGACACAGACAGCGAAGAGGAAATCCGAGAAGCATTCCGTGTTTTTGACAAGGAT
GGGAACGGCTACATCAGCGCTGCTGATTTACGTCACGTCATGACAAACCTCGGGGAGAAGTTAACAGATG
AAGAAGTTGATGAAATGATAAGGGAAGCAGATATCGATGGTGAAGGCCAAGTAAACTATGAAGAGTTTGT
ACAAATGATGACAGCAAAGGGGGGGAAGAGGCGCTGGAAGAAAAACTTCATTGCCGTCAGCGCTGCCAAC
CGGTTCAAGAAGATCTCCAGCTCCGGGGCACTGGAGCTCCTGAGCGGCGACCAAATGGGCCAGATCGAAA
AAATTTTTAAGGTGGTGTACCCTGTGGATGATCATCACTTTAAGGTGATCCTGCACTATGGCACACTGGT
AATCGACGGGGTTACGCCGAACATGATCGACTATTTCGGACGGCCGTATGAAGGCATCGCCGTGTTCGAC
GGCAAAAAGATCACTGTAACAGGGACCCTGTGGAACGGCAACAAAATTATCGACGAGCGCCTGATCAACC
CCGACGGCTCCCTGCTGTTCCGAGTAACCATCAACGGAGTGACCGGCTGGCGGCTGTGCGAACGCATTCT
GGCGTAACTCGAGCATGCATCTAGAGGGCCCTATTCTATAGTGTCACCTAAATGCTAGAGCTCGCTGATC
AGCCTCGACTGTGCCTTCTAGTTGCCAGCCATCTGTTGTTTGCCCCTCCCCCGTGCCTTCCTTGACCCTG
GAAGGTGCCACTCCCACTGTCCTTTCCTAATAAAATGAGGAAATTGCATCGCATTGTCTGAGTAGGTGTC
ATTCTATTCTGGGGGGTGGGGTGGGGCAGGACAGCAAGGGGGAGGATTGGGAAGACAATAGCAGGCATGC
TGGGGATGCGGTGGGCTCTATGGCTTCTGAGGCGGAAAGAACCAGCTGGGGCTCTAGGGGGTATCCCC
[124 nt withheld, positions 3009-3132]
C
[91 nt withheld, positions 3134-3224]
A
[49 nt withheld, positions 3226-3274]
CCTTTGACGTTGGAGTCCACGTTCTTT
[37 nt withheld, positions 3302-3338]
ACCCTATCTCGGTCTATTCTTTTGATTTATAAGGGATTTTGCCGATTTCGGCCTATTGGTTAAAAAATGA
GCTGATTTAACAAAAATTTAACGCGAATTAATTCTGTGGAATGTGTGTCAGTTAGGGTGTGGAAAGTCCC
CAGGCTCCCCAGCAGGCAGAAGTATGCAAAGCATGCATCTCAATTAGTCAGCAACCAGGTGTGGAAAGTC
CCCAGGCTCCCCAGCAGGCAGAAGTATGCAAAGCATGCATCTCAATTAGTCAGCAACCATAGTCCCGCCC
CTAACTCCGCCCATCCCGCCCCTAACTCCGCCCAGTTCCGCCCATTCTCCGCCCCATGGCTGACTAATTT
TTTTTATTTATGCAGAGGCCGAGGCCGCCTCTGCCTCTGAGCTATTCCAGAAGTAGTGAGGAGGCTTTTT
TGGAGGCCTAGGCTTTTGCAAAAAGCTCCCGGGAGCTTGTATATCCATTTTCGGATCTGATCAAGAGACA
GGATGAGGATCGTTTCGCATGATTGAACAAGATGGATTGCACGCAGGTTCTCCGGCCGCTTGGGTGGAGA
GGCTATTCGGCTATGACTGGGCACAACAGACAATCGGCTGCTCTGATGCCGCCGTGTTCCGGCTGTCAGC
GCAGGGGCGCCCGGTTCTTTTTGTCAAGACCGACCTGTCCGGTGCCCTGAATGAACTGCAGGACGAGGCA
GCGCGGCTATCGTGGCTGGCCACGACGGGCGTTCCTTGCGCAGCTGTGCTCGACGTTGTCACTGAAGCGG
GAAGGGACTGGCTGCTATTGGGCGAAGTGCCGGGGCAGGATCTCCTGTCATCTCACCTTGCTCCTGCCGA
GAAAGTATCCATCATGGCTGATGCAATGCGGCGGCTGCATACGCTTGATCCGGCTACCTGCCCATTCGAC
CACCAAGCGAAACATCGCATCGAGCGAGCACGTACTCGGATGGAAGCCGGTCTTGTCGATCAGGATGATC
TGGACGAAGAGCATCAGGGGCTCGCGCCAGCCGAACTGTTCGCCAGGCTCAAGGCGCGCATGCCCGACGG
CGAGGATCTCGTCGTGACCCATGGCGATGCCTGCTTGCCGAATATCATGGTGGAAAATGGCCGCTTTTCT
GGATTCATCGACTGTGGCCGGCTGGGTGTGGCGGACCGCTATCAGGACATAGCGTTGGCTACCCGTGATA
TTGCTGAAGAGCTTGGCGGCGAATGGGCTGACCGCTTCCTCGTGCTTTACGGTATCGCCGCTCCCGATTC
GCAGCGCATCGCCTTCTATCGCCTTCTTGACGAGTTCTTCTGAGCGGGACTCTGGGGTTCGAAATGACCG
ACCAAGCGACGCCCAACCTGCCATCACGAGATTTCGATTCCACCGCCGCCTTCTATGAAAGGTTGGGCTT
CGGAATCGTTTTCCGGGACGCCGGCTGGATGATCCTCCAGCGCGGGGATCTCATGCTGGAGTTCTTCGCC
CACCCCAACTTGTTTATTGCAGCTTATAATGGTTACAAATAAAGCAATAGCATCACAAATTTCACAAATA
AAGCATTTTTTTCACTGCATTCTAGTTGTGGTTTGTCCAAACTCATCAATGTATCTTATCATGTCTGTAT
ACCGTCGACCTCTAGCTAGAGCTTGGCGTAATCATGGTCATAGCTGTTTCCTGTGTGAAATTGTTATCCG
CTCACAATTCCACACAACATACGAGCCGGAAGCATAAAGTGTAAAGCCTGGGGTGCCTAATGAGTGAGCT
AACTCACATTAATTGCGTTGCGCTCACTGCCCGCTTTCCAGTCGGGAAACCTGTCGTGCCAGCTGCATTA
ATGAATCGGCCAACGCGCGGGGAGAGGCGGTTTGCGTATTGGGCGCTCTTCCGCTTCCTCGCTCACTGAC
TCGCTGCGCTCGGTCGTTCGGCTGCGGCGAGCGGTATCAGCTCACTCAAAGGCGGTAATACGGTTATCCA
CAGAATCAGGGGATAACGCAGGAAAGAACATGTGAGCAAAAGGCCAGCAAAAGGCCAGGAACCGTAAAAA
GGCCGCGTTGCTGGCGTTTTTCCATAGGCTCCGCCCCCCTGACGAGCATCACAAAAATCGACGCTCAAGT
CAGAGGTGGCGAAACCCGACAGGACTATAAAGATACCAGGCGTTTCCCCCTGGAAGCTCCCTCGTGCGCT
CTCCTGTTCCGACCCTGCCGCTTACCGGATACCTGTCCGCCTTTCTCCCTTCGGGAAGCGTGGCGCTTTC
TCATAGCTCACGCTGTAGGTATCTCAGTTCGGTGTAGGTCGTTCGCTCCAAGCTGGGCTGTGTGCACGAA
CCCCCCGTTCAGCCCGACCGCTGCGCCTTATCCGGTAACTATCGTCTTGAGTCCAACCCGGTAAGACACG
ACTTATCGCCACTGGCAGCAGCCACTGGTAACAGGATTAGCAGAGCGAGGTATGTAGGCGGTGCTACAGA
GTTCTTGAAGTGGTGGCCTAACTACGGCTACACTAGAAGAACAGTATTTGGTATCTGCGCTCTGCTGAAG
CCAGTTACCTTCGGAAAAAGAGTTGGTAGCTCTTGATCCGGCAAACAAACCACCGCTGGTAGCGGTGGTT
TTTTTGTTTGCAAGCAGCAGATTACGCGCAGAAAAAAAGGATCTCAAGAAGATCCTTTGATCTTTTCTAC
GGGGTCTGACGCTCAGTGGAACGAAAACTCACGTTAAGGGATTTTGGTCATGAGATTATCAAAAAGGATC
TTCACCTAGATCCTTTTAAATTAAAAATGAAGTTTTAAATCAATCTAAAGTATATATGAGTAAACTTGGT
CTGACAGTTACCAATGCTTAATCAGTGAGGCACCTATCTCAGCGATCTGTCTATTTCGTTCATCCATAGT
TGCCTGACTCCCCGTCGTGTAGATAACTACGATACGGGAGGGCTTACCATCTGGCCCCAGTGCTGCAATG
ATACCGCGAGACCCACGCTCACCGGCTCCAGATTTATCAGCAATAAACCAGCCAGCCGGAAGGGCCGAGC
GCAGAAGTGGTCCTGCAACTTTATCCGCCTCCATCCAGTCTATTAATTGTTGCCGGGAAGCTAGAGTAAG
TAGTTCGCCAGTTAATAGTTTGCGCAACGTTGTTGCCATTGCTACAGGCATCGTGGTGTCACGCTCGTCG
TTTGGTATGGCTTCATTCAGCTCCGGTTCCCAACGATCAAGGCGAGTTACATGATCCCCCATGTTGTGCA
AAAAAGCGGTTAGCTCCTTCGGTCCTCCGATCGTTGTCAGAAGTAAGTTGGCCGCAGTGTTATCACTCAT
GGTTATGGCAGCACTGCATAATTCTCTTACTGTCATGCCATCCGTAAGATGCTTTTCTGTGACTGGTGAG
TACTCAACCAAGTCATTCTGAGAATAGTGTATGCGGCGACCGAGTTGCTCTTGCCCGGCGTCAATACGGG
ATAATACCGCGCCACATAGCAGAACTTTAAAAGTGCTCATCATTGGAAAACGTTCTTCGGGGCGAAAACT
CTCAAGGATCTTACCGCTGTTGAGATCCAGTTCGATGTAACCCACTCGTGCACCCAACTGATCTTCAGCA
TCTTTTACTTTCACCAGCGTTTCTGGGTGAGCAAAAACAGGAAGGCAAAATGCCGCAAAAAAGGGAATAA
GGGCGACACGGAAATGTTGAATACTCATACTCTTCCTTTTTCAATATTATTGAAGCATTTATCAGGGTTA
TTGTCTCATGAGCGGATACATATTTGAATGTATTTAGAAAAATAAACAAATAGGGGTTCCGCGCACATTT
CCCCGAAAAGTGCCACCTGACGTCGACGGATCGGGAGATCTCCCGATCCCCTATGGTGCACTCTCAGTAC
AATCTGCTCTGATGCCGCATAGTTAAGCCAGTATCTGCTCCCTGCTTGTGTGTTGGAGGTCGCTGAGTAG
TGCGCGAGCAAAATTTAAGCTACA
Features (pLannotate 1.2.2; 27 found; start..end, strand, type, name):
     95..474     +  enhancer       CMV enhancer: human cytomegalovirus immediate early enhancer
    475..678     +  promoter       CMV promoter: human cytomegalovirus (CMV) immediate early promoter
    674..707     +  LTR            5' LTR (truncated) (fragment): truncated 5' long terminal repeat (LTR) from HIV-1
    723..741     +  promoter       T7 promoter: promoter for bacteriophage T7 RNA polymerase
    775..849     +  CDS            COX8 presequence: mitochondrial presequence of human cytochrome c oxidase subunit VIII (Rizutto et al., 1989)
    869..942     +  CDS            COX8 presequence (fragment): mitochondrial presequence of human cytochrome c oxidase subunit VIII (Rizutto et al., 1989)
    964..1617    +  CDS            mKO&kappa;: mKO&kappa; is a basic (constitutively fluorescent) orange fluorescent protein published in 2008, derived from Verrillofungia concinna. It has low acid sensitivity.
   1623..1807    +  CDS            Nluc (fragment): NanoLuc® luciferase human codon-optimized
   1813..2259    +  CDS            CALM_STIJA: Experimental evidence at protein level: Swiss-Prot protein existence level 1. Calmodulin mediates the control of a large number of enzymes, ion channels and other proteins by Ca(2+). Among the enzymes to be stimulated by the calmodulin-Ca(2+) complex are a number of protein kinases and phosphatases. From Stichopus japonicus (Sea cucumber).
   2266..2343    +  CDS            MYLK2 (fragment): MYLK2_HUMAN - Experimental evidence at protein level: Swiss-Prot protein existence level 1. Implicated in the level of global muscle contraction and cardiac function. Phosphorylates a specific serine in the N-terminus of a myosin light chain. From Homo sapiens (Human).
   2350..2667    +  CDS            Nluc (fragment): NanoLuc® luciferase human codon-optimized
   2695..2713    -  promoter       SP6 promoter: promoter for bacteriophage SP6 RNA polymerase
   2739..2963    +  polyA_signal   bGH poly(A) signal: bovine growth hormone polyadenylation signal
   2967..2988    +  promoter       SV40 promoter (fragment): SV40 enhancer and early promoter
   3009..3437    +  rep_origin     f1 ori (sequence partly withheld): f1 bacteriophage origin of replication; arrow indicates direction of (+) strand synthesis
   3451..3780    +  promoter       SV40 promoter: SV40 enhancer and early promoter
   3847..4638    +  CDS            neo: KKA2_KLEPN - Also known as kan, nptII. Experimental evidence at protein level: Swiss-Prot protein existence level 1. Resistance to kanamycin, neomycin, paromomycin, ribostamycin, butirosin and gentamicin B. From Klebsiella pneumoniae.
   4662..4820    +  CDS            ble (fragment): BLE_KLEPN - Experimental evidence at protein level: Swiss-Prot protein existence level 1. Binding protein with a strong affinity to the bleomycin family of antibiotics. Binds to CL990; an antimitotic-antibiotic compound. From Klebsiella pneumoniae.
   4815..4936    +  polyA_signal   SV40 poly(A) signal: SV40 polyadenylation signal
   5009..5025    -  protein_bind   lac operator: The lac repressor binds to the lac operator to inhibit transcription in E. coli. This inhibition can be relieved by adding lactose or isopropyl-β-D-thiogalactopyranoside (IPTG). lac repressor encoded by lacI
   5033..5063    -  promoter       lac promoter: promoter for the E. coli lac operon
   5078..5099    -  protein_bind   CAP binding site: CAP binding activates transcription in the presence of cAMP. E. coli catabolite activator protein
   5112..5204    -  CDS            lacI (fragment): lac repressor; lacI; The lac repressor binds to the lac operator to inhibit transcription in E. coli. This inhibition can be relieved by adding lactose or isopropyl-β-D-thiogalactopyranoside (IPTG).
   5387..5975    -  rep_origin     ori: high-copy-number ColE1/pMB1/pBR322/pUC origin of replication
   6146..7006    -  CDS            AmpR: β-lactamase; bla; confers resistance to ampicillin, carbenicillin, and related antibiotics
   7007..7111    -  promoter       AmpR promoter: bla
   7170..7222    -  misc_feature   bom (fragment): basis of mobility region from pBR322
