[The description below was written by a language model from this plasmid's Addgene catalogue record and pLannotate feature annotations shown in this document.]
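Description:
CoxVIIIx2-OeNL(Ca2+)_18μ-pcDNA3 is a mammalian expression plasmid built on the pcDNA3 backbone that encodes a mitochondrially targeted, orange-emitting bioluminescent calcium indicator. It is propagated in E. coli through a high-copy ColE1/pUC-type origin with ampicillin resistance (AmpR). An SV40 promoter-driven neomycin phosphotransferase cassette with an SV40 poly(A) signal allows G418 selection of transfected mammalian cells. An f1 origin and flanking T7 and SP6 promoters are standard backbone elements. The catalogue gives a total size of about 7.4 kb, while the sequenced record is 7,282 nt. Short annotated hits such as an HIV-1 LTR fragment, a ble fragment and a lacI fragment are probably incidental backbone matches rather than functional parts.

The payload is transcribed from the CMV enhancer/promoter and terminated by the bGH polyadenylation signal. The open reading frame begins with two tandem copies of the presequence of human cytochrome c oxidase subunit VIII, which direct the protein into the mitochondrial matrix. This is followed by the orange fluorescent protein mKOκ fused to NanoLuc luciferase. The luciferase is split into two fragments by an inserted calcium-sensing module, consisting of calmodulin and a calmodulin-binding peptide derived from myosin light chain kinase. Calcium-driven association of calmodulin with the peptide would be expected to restore luciferase activity. Energy transfer from the luciferase to mKOκ then shifts emission to orange. The calmodulin carries E67D, E104D and D133E substitutions, and the "18μ" in the name suggests a low-affinity variant tuned to the micromolar range. The construct is intended for luminescence imaging of mitochondrial calcium signalling in living cells, including multicolour imaging alongside indicators in other compartments.
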