Addgene plasmid #111924: CoxVIIIx2-OeNL(Ca2+)_18μ-pcDNA3
Purpose: Orange color luminescent indicator for calcium signaling.Mitochondrial targeting signals of subunit VIII of human cytochrome c oxidase (CoxVIII) were fused at the N-terminus of OeNL(Ca2+)_18μ
Depositing lab: Takeharu Nagai. Depositing organization: The University of Osaka. Publication: Bioluminescent Low-Affinity Ca(2+) Indicator for ER with Multicolor Calcium Imaging in Single Living Cells. Hossain MN, Suzuki K, Iwano M, Matsuda T, Nagai T. ACS Chem Biol. 2018 Mar 9. doi: 10.1021/acschembio.7b01014. PubMed 29494125.
Backbone
  Vector backbone: pcDNA3
  Backbone manufacturer: Invitrogen
  Backbone size w/o insert (bp): 5400
  Total vector size (bp): 7400
  Vector type: Mammalian Expression
  Selectable markers: Neomycin (select with G418)
Growth in bacteria
  Bacterial resistance: Ampicillin, 100 μg/mL
  Growth temperature: 37°C
  Growth strain: DH5alpha
  Copy number: High Copy
Gene/Insert
  Gene/Insert name: OeNL(Ca2+)_18μ
  Species: Synthetic
  Insert size (bp): 1707
  Mutation: E67D, E104D, D133E at CaM
  GenBank ID: OeNL(Ca2+)_18μ
  Promoter: CMV
  Tag / fusion protein: CoxVIIIx2 (N terminal on insert)
  Cloning method: Restriction Enzyme; 5′ cloning site BamHI (not destroyed); 3′ cloning site XhoI (not destroyed)
  Sequencing primers: 5′ TTGGATCCGATGGTGAGCAAGGGCGAGGAG; 3′ ATGCTCGAGTTACGCCAGAATGCGTTCGCACAG
Terms and licenses: Academic/Nonprofit Terms; Industry Terms: Not Available to Industry
How to cite: CoxVIIIx2-OeNL(Ca2+)_18μ-pcDNA3 was a gift from Takeharu Nagai (Addgene plasmid # 111924 ; http://n2t.net/addgene:111924 ; RRID:Addgene_111924)
